>Addgene plasmid #178713 | pAAV-VTKS5-GFP | addgene full sequence | sequence record 355052 | Addgene NGS Result
CCTGCAGGCAGCTGCGCGCTCGCTCGCTCACTGAGGCCGCCCGGGCGTCGGGCGACCTTTGGTCGCCCGG
CCTCAGTGAGCGAGCGAGCGCGCAGAGAGGGAGTGGCCAACTCCATCACTAGGGGTTCCTGCTAGACTGC
AGAGGGCCCTGCGTATGAGTGCAAGTGGGTTTTAGGACCAGGATGAGGCGGGGTGGGGGTGCCTACCTGA
CGACCGACCCCGACCCACTGGACAAGCACCCAACCCCCATTCCCCAAATTGCGCATCCCCTATCAGAGAG
GGGGAGGGGAAACAGGATGCGGCGAGGCGCGTGCGCACTGCCAGCTTCAGCACCGCGGACAGTGCCTTCG
CCCCCGCCTGGCGGCGCGCGCCACCGCCGCCTCAGCACTGAAGGCGCGCTGACGTCACTCGCCGGTCCCC
CGCAAACTCCCCTTCCCGGCCACCTTGGTCGCGTCCGCGCCGCCGCCGGCCCAGCCGGACCGCACCACGC
GAGGCGCGAGATAGGGGGGCACGGGCGCGACCATCTGCGCTGCGGCGCCGGCGACTCAGCGCTGCCTCAG
TCTGCGGTGGGCAGCGGAGGAGTCGTGTCGTGCCTGAGAGCGCAGTCAGATATCGTTTAAACTCCGGAGA
AGTTCCTATTCTCTAGAAAGTATAGGAACTTCTCCGGAATAACTTCGTATAGGATACTTTATACGAAGTT
ATGCAGAATGGTAGCTGGATTGTAGCTGCTATTAGCAATATGAAACCTCTTAATAACTTCGTATAGCATA
CATTATACGAAGTTATAACGCGCCACTAGTGAATTCGAGCTCGGTACCCGGGGATCCTCTAGAGTCGACT
TACTTGTACAGCTCGTCCATGCCGAGAGTGATCCCGGCGGCGGTCACGAACTCCAGCAGGACCATGTGAT
CGCGCTTCTCGTTGGGGTCTTTGCTCAGGGCGGACTGGGTGCTCAGGTAGTGGTTGTCGGGCAGCAGCAC
GGGGCCGTCGCCGATGGGGGTGTTCTGCTGGTAGTGGTCGGCGAGCTGCACGCTGCCGTCCTCGATGTTG
TGGCGGATCTTGAAGTTCACCTTGATGCCGTTCTTCTGCTTGTCGGCCATGATATAGACGTTGTGGCTGT
TGTAGTTGTACTCCAGCTTGTGCCCCAGGATGTTGCCGTCCTCCTTGAAGTCGATGCCCTTCAGCTCGAT
GCGGTTCACCAGGGTGTCGCCCTCGAACTTCACCTCGGCGCGGGTCTTGTAGTTGCCGTCGTCCTTGAAG
AAGATGGTGCGCTCCTGGACGTAGCCTTCGGGCATGGCGGACTTGAAGAAGTCGTGCTGCTTCATGTGGT
CGGGGTAGCGGCTGAAGCACTGCACGCCGTAGGTCAGGGTGGTCACGAGGGTGGGCCAGGGCACGGGCAG
CTTGCCGGTGGTGCAGATGAACTTCAGGGTCAGCTTGCCGTAGGTGGCATCGCCCTCGCCCTCGCCGGAC
ACGCTGAACTTGTGGCCGTTTACGTCGCCGTCCAGCTCGACCAGGATGGGCACCACCCCGGTGAACAGCT
CCTCGCCCTTGCTCACCATGGTGGCGTCGACCTGCAGGCATGCAAGCTTTACTAGTGGTGGCGCTAGCAT
AACTTCGTATAAAGTATCCTATACGAAGTTATTTGCCTTAACCCAGAAATTATCACTGTTATTCTTTAGA
ATGGTGCAAAGAATAACTTCGTATAATGTATGCTATACGAAGTTATGAAGTTCCTATTCTCTAGAAAGTA
TAGGAACTTCGGCGCGCCAATCAACCTCTGGATTACAAAATTTGTGAAAGATTGACTGGTATTCTTAACT
ATGTTGCTCCTTTTACGCTATGTGGATACGCTGCTTTAATGCCTTTGTATCATGCTATTGCTTCCCGTAT
GGCTTTCATTTTCTCCTCCTTGTATAAATCCTGGTTGCTGTCTCTTTATGAGGAGTTGTGGCCCGTTGTC
AGGCAACGTGGCGTGGTGTGCACTGTGTTTGCTGACGCAACCCCCACTGGTTGGGGCATTGCCACCACCT
GTCAGCTCCTTTCCGGGACTTTCGCTTTCCCCCTCCCTATTGCCACGGCGGAACTCATCGCCGCCTGCCT
TGCCCGCTGCTGGACAGGGGCTCGGCTGTTGGGCACTGACAATTCCGTGGTGTTGTCGGGGAAGCTGACG
TCCTTTCCATGGCTGCTCGCCTGTGTTGCCACCTGGATTCTGCGCGGGACGTCCTTCTGCTACGTCCCTT
CGGCCCTCAATCCAGCGGACCTTCCTTCCCGCGGCCTGCTGCCGGCTCTGCGGCCTCTTCCGCGTCTTCG
CCTTCGCCCTCAGACGAGTCGGATCTCCCTTTGGGCCGCCTCCCCGCCTGGATCCTGTGCCTTCTAGTTG
CCAGCCATCTGTTGTTTGCCCCTCCCCCGTGCCTTCCTTGACCCTGGAAGGTGCCACTCCCACTGTCCTT
TCCTAATAAAATGAGGAAATTGCATCGCATTGTCTGAGTAGGTGTCATTCTATTCTGGGGGGTGGGGTGG
GGCAGGACAGCAAGGGGGAGGATTGGGAAGACAATAGCAGGCATGCTGGGGATGCGGTGGGCTCTATGGC
AGGAACCCCTAGTGATGGAGTTGGCCACTCCCTCTCTGCGCGCTCGCTCGCTCACTGAGGCCGGGCGACC
AAAGGTCGCCCGACGCCCGGGCTTTGCCCGGGCGGCCTCAGTGAGCGAGCGAGCGCGCAGCTGCCTGCAG
GGGCGCCTGATGCGGTATTTTCTCCTTACGCATCTGTGCGGTATTTCACACCGCATA
[95 nt withheld, positions 2788-2882]
T
[46 nt withheld, positions 2884-2929]
C
[141 nt withheld, positions 2931-3071]
CCTTTGACGTTGGAGTCCACGTTCTTT
[37 nt withheld, positions 3099-3135]
ACTCTATCTCGGGCTATTCTTTTGATTTATAAGGGATTTTGCCGATTTCGGTCTATTGGTTAAAAAATGA
GCTGATTTAACAAAAATTTAACGCGAATTTTAACAAAATATTAACGTTTACAATTTTATGGTGCACTCTC
AGTACAATCTGCTCTGATGCCGCATAGTTAAGCCAGCCCCGACACCCGCCAACACCCGCTGACGCGCCCT
GACGGGCTTGTCTGCTCCCGGCATCCGCTTACAGACAAGCTGTGACCGTCTCCGGGAGCTGCATGTGTCA
GAGGTTTTCACCGTCATCACCGAAACGCGCGAGACGAAAGGGCCTCGTGATACGCCTATTTTTATAGGTT
AATGTCATGATAATAATGGTTTCTTAGACGTCAGGTGGCACTTTTCGGGGAAATGTGCGCGGAACCCCTA
TTTGTTTATTTTTCTAAATACATTCAAATATGTATCCGCTCATGAGACAATAACCCTGATAAATGCTTCA
ATAATATTGAAAAAGGAAGAGTATGAGTATTCAACATTTCCGTGTCGCCCTTATTCCCTTTTTTGCGGCA
TTTTGCCTTCCTGTTTTTGCTCACCCAGAAACGCTGGTGAAAGTAAAAGATGCTGAAGATCAGTTGGGTG
CACGAGTGGGTTACATCGAACTGGATCTCAACAGCGGTAAGATCCTTGAGAGTTTTCGCCCCGAAGAACG
TTTTCCAATGATGAGCACTTTTAAAGTTCTGCTATGTGGCGCGGTATTATCCCGTATTGACGCCGGGCAA
GAGCAACTCGGTCGCCGCATACACTATTCTCAGAATGACTTGGTTGAGTACTCACCAGTCACAGAAAAGC
ATCTTACGGATGGCATGACAGTAAGAGAATTATGCAGTGCTGCCATAACCATGAGTGATAACACTGCGGC
CAACTTACTTCTGACAACGATCGGAGGACCGAAGGAGCTAACCGCTTTTTTGCACAACATGGGGGATCAT
GTAACTCGCCTTGATCGTTGGGAACCGGAGCTGAATGAAGCCATACCAAACGACGAGCGTGACACCACGA
TGCCTGTAGCAATGGCAACAACGTTGCGCAAACTATTAACTGGCGAACTACTTACTCTAGCTTCCCGGCA
ACAATTAATAGACTGGATGGAGGCGGATAAAGTTGCAGGACCACTTCTGCGCTCGGCCCTTCCGGCTGGC
TGGTTTATTGCTGATAAATCTGGAGCCGGTGAGCGTGGGTCTCGCGGTATCATTGCAGCACTGGGGCCAG
ATGGTAAGCCCTCCCGTATCGTAGTTATCTACACGACGGGGAGTCAGGCAACTATGGATGAACGAAATAG
ACAGATCGCTGAGATAGGTGCCTCACTGATTAAGCATTGGTAACTGTCAGACCAAGTTTACTCATATATA
CTTTAGATTGATTTAAAACTTCATTTTTAATTTAAAAGGATCTAGGTGAAGATCCTTTTTGATAATCTCA
TGACCAAAATCCCTTAACGTGAGTTTTCGTTCCACTGAGCGTCAGACCCCGTAGAAAAGATCAAAGGATC
TTCTTGAGATCCTTTTTTTCTGCGCGTAATCTGCTGCTTGCAAACAAAAAAACCACCGCTACCAGCGGTG
GTTTGTTTGCCGGATCAAGAGCTACCAACTCTTTTTCCGAAGGTAACTGGCTTCAGCAGAGCGCAGATAC
CAAATACTGTTCTTCTAGTGTAGCCGTAGTTAGGCCACCACTTCAAGAACTCTGTAGCACCGCCTACATA
CCTCGCTCTGCTAATCCTGTTACCAGTGGCTGCTGCCAGTGGCGATAAGTCGTGTCTTACCGGGTTGGAC
TCAAGACGATAGTTACCGGATAAGGCGCAGCGGTCGGGCTGAACGGGGGGTTCGTGCACACAGCCCAGCT
TGGAGCGAACGACCTACACCGAACTGAGATACCTACAGCGTGAGCTATGAGAAAGCGCCACGCTTCCCGA
AGGGAGAAAGGCGGACAGGTATCCGGTAAGCGGCAGGGTCGGAACAGGAGAGCGCACGAGGGAGCTTCCA
GGGGGAAACGCCTGGTATCTTTATAGTCCTGTCGGGTTTCGCCACCTCTGACTTGAGCGTCGATTTTTGT
GATGCTCGTCAGGGGGGCGGAGCCTATGGAAAAACGCCAGCAACGCGGCCTTTTTACGGTTCCTGGCCTT
TTGCTGGCCTTTTGCTCACATGT
Features (pLannotate 1.2.2; 24 found; start..end, strand, type, name):
     12..39      +  repeat_region  AAV2 ITR (fragment): inverted terminal repeat of adeno-associated virus serotype 2 inverted
     68..95      +  repeat_region  AAV2 ITR (fragment): inverted terminal repeat of adeno-associated virus serotype 2 inverted
    158..605     +  promoter       hSyn promoter: human synapsin I promoter; confers neuron-specific expression (Kügler et al., 2003)
    629..662     +  protein_bind   FRT (minimal): supports FLP-mediated excision but not integration (Turan and Bode, 2011) FLP recombinase from the Saccharomyces cerevisiae 2μ plasmid
    669..702     +  protein_bind   lox2272: Cre-mediated recombination occurs in the 8-bp core sequence (GGATACTT). lox2272 sites are compatible with each other, but incompatible with loxP or loxN sites (Lee and Saito, 1988). Cre recombinase
    703..752     -  intron         β-globin intron (fragment): internally truncated intron from human β-globin
    753..786     +  protein_bind   loxP: Cre-mediated recombination occurs in the 8-bp core sequence (GCATACAT). Cre recombinase
    801..839     +  misc_feature   MCS (fragment): pUC18/19 multiple cloning site
    840..1559    -  CDS            EGFP: the original enhanced GFP (Yang et al., 1996) mammalian codon-optimized
   1566..1589    +  misc_feature   MCS (fragment): pUC18/19 multiple cloning site
   1609..1642    -  protein_bind   lox2272: Cre-mediated recombination occurs in the 8-bp core sequence (GGATACTT). lox2272 sites are compatible with each other, but incompatible with loxP or loxN sites (Lee and Saito, 1988). Cre recombinase
   1643..1692    -  intron         β-globin intron (fragment): internally truncated intron from human β-globin
   1693..1726    -  protein_bind   loxP: Cre-mediated recombination occurs in the 8-bp core sequence (GCATACAT). Cre recombinase
   1727..1760    +  protein_bind   FRT (minimal): supports FLP-mediated excision but not integration (Turan and Bode, 2011) FLP recombinase from the Saccharomyces cerevisiae 2μ plasmid
   1769..2357    +  misc_feature   WPRE: woodchuck hepatitis virus posttranscriptional regulatory element
   2365..2589    +  polyA_signal   bGH poly(A) signal: bovine growth hormone polyadenylation signal
   2591..2731    +  repeat_region  AAV2 ITR: inverted terminal repeat of adeno-associated virus serotype 2 inverted
   2736..2787    -  misc_feature   bom (fragment): basis of mobility region from pBR322
   2806..3261    +  rep_origin     f1 ori (sequence partly withheld): f1 bacteriophage origin of replication; arrow indicates direction of (+) strand synthesis
   3262..3311    -  misc_feature   bom (fragment): basis of mobility region from pBR322
   3413..3448    -  CDS            rop (fragment): Rop protein, which maintains plasmids at low copy number; rop
   3543..3647    +  promoter       AmpR promoter: bla
   3648..4508    +  CDS            AmpR: β-lactamase; bla; confers resistance to ampicillin, carbenicillin, and related antibiotics
   4679..5267    +  rep_origin     ori: high-copy-number ColE1/pMB1/pBR322/pUC origin of replication
