[The description below was written by a language model from this plasmid's Addgene catalogue record and pLannotate feature annotations shown in this document.]
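Description:
pAAV-VTKS5-GFP is an adeno-associated virus transfer plasmid built on the pAAV-VTKS5 backbone for intersectional, recombinase-gated expression of GFP in neurons. The 5,328-nt sequence is propagated in bacteria through a high-copy ColE1/pUC-type origin and selected with ampicillin via the β-lactamase gene; an f1 phage origin is also present. The expression cassette is flanked by AAV2 inverted terminal repeats, which direct replication and packaging of the intervening DNA into AAV particles. The downstream ITR is annotated in full. The upstream one is detected only as two short fragments, which is common for these structured repeats in sequencing-derived annotation.

Within the ITRs, the human synapsin I promoter provides neuron-restricted transcription. The EGFP coding sequence sits downstream in the inverted (antisense) orientation, so it is not expressed in the starting state. It is bracketed by a double-floxed arrangement in which a lox2272 and a loxP site on one side face an oppositely oriented lox2272/loxP pair on the other, with short β-globin intron fragments as spacers between the paired sites. Cre recombination inverts the cassette and then locks it in the sense orientation, switching GFP on. Two minimal FRT sites in the same orientation lie outside the lox sites, so Flp excises the entire cassette and abolishes expression. This gives the CRE-ON / FLP-OFF logic stated in the record. A WPRE enhances transcript stability and expression, and a bovine growth hormone polyadenylation signal terminates the message. The construct belongs to a viral toolkit for the nervous system and serves to label neurons that express Cre but not Flp.
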