Addgene plasmid #178713: pAAV-VTKS5-GFP
Purpose: AAV vector for Cre- and Flp-dependent transgene expression (CRE-ON / FLP-OFF) of GFP in neurons under the control of the hSyn1 promoter (Kugler et al 2003)
Depositing lab: Jordane Dimidschstein. Depositing organization: Broad Institute. Publication: A versatile viral toolkit for functional discovery in the nervous system. Pouchelon G, Vergara J, McMahon J, Gorissen BL, Lin JD, Vormstein-Schneider D, Niehaus JL, Burbridge TJ, Wester JC, Sherer M, Fernandez-Otero M, Allaway KC, Pelkey K, Chittajallu R, McBain CJ, Fan M, Nasse JS, Wildenberg GA, Fishell G, Dimidschstein J. Cell Rep Methods. 2022 May 26;2(6):100225. doi: 10.1016/j.crmeth.2022.100225. eCollection 2022 Jun 20. PubMed 35784651.
Backbone
  Vector backbone: pAAV-VTKS5
  Vector type: AAV
Growth in bacteria
  Bacterial resistance: Ampicillin, 100 μg/mL
  Growth temperature: 37°C
  Growth strain: NEB Stable
  Copy number: High Copy
Gene/Insert
  Gene/Insert name: GFP
  Species: Synthetic
  Cloning method: Gibson Cloning
Terms and licenses: Academic/Nonprofit Terms; Industry Terms: Not Available to Industry
How to cite: pAAV-VTKS5-GFP was a gift from Jordane Dimidschstein (Addgene plasmid # 178713 ; http://n2t.net/addgene:178713 ; RRID:Addgene_178713)
